Addgene plasmid #86232: pX335-EN477
Purpose: For transient expression of spCas9-nickase and one sgRNA targeting the mouse CTCF locus. Use together with pX335-EN475.
Depositing lab: Benoit Bruneau. Depositing organization: J. David Gladstone Institutes. Publication: Targeted Degradation of CTCF Decouples Local Insulation of Chromosome Domains from Genomic Compartmentalization. Nora EP, Goloborodko A, Valton AL, Gibcus JH, Uebersohn A, Abdennur N, Dekker J, Mirny LA, Bruneau BG. Cell. 2017 May 18;169(5):930-944.e22. doi: 10.1016/j.cell.2017.05.004. PubMed 28525758.
Backbone
  Vector backbone: pX335
  Backbone manufacturer: Addgene 42335
  Modifications to backbone: Use in combination with pX335-EN475
  Vector type: Mammalian Expression, Mouse Targeting
  Selectable markers: NONE
Growth in bacteria
  Bacterial resistance: Ampicillin, 100 μg/mL
  Growth temperature: 37°C
  Growth strain: DH5alpha
  Copy number: High Copy
Gene/Insert
  Gene/Insert name: spCas9-nickase and sgRNA against mouse CTCF STOP Codon
  gRNA/shRNA sequence: CTGGGGCCTTGCTCGGCACC
  Species: M. musculus (mouse)
Terms and licenses: Academic/Nonprofit Terms; Industry Terms: Not Available to Industry
How to cite: pX335-EN477 was a gift from Benoit Bruneau (Addgene plasmid # 86232 ; http://n2t.net/addgene:86232 ; RRID:Addgene_86232)
