[The description below was written by a language model from this plasmid's Addgene catalogue record and pLannotate feature annotations shown in this document.]
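Description:
pX335-EN477 is a mammalian expression plasmid built on the pX335 backbone for transient co-expression of the Streptococcus pyogenes Cas9 nickase and a single guide RNA directed at the mouse CTCF locus, specifically the region of the stop codon. It is propagated in E. coli as a high-copy plasmid through a ColE1/pUC-type origin with ampicillin selection (β-lactamase under its own promoter). It also carries an f1 phage origin. The record lists no selectable marker for mammalian cells, consistent with transient transfection.

The payload consists of two expression units. A human U6 RNA polymerase III promoter drives the sgRNA, with the targeting spacer placed between the promoter and the S. pyogenes guide RNA scaffold. Downstream, a hybrid promoter made of the CMV enhancer, the chicken β-actin promoter and a hybrid intron drives the Cas9 open reading frame, which the annotation tool splits into overlapping N- and C-terminal portions that together span the full coding sequence, terminated by a bovine growth hormone polyadenylation signal. A short fragment annotated as an epitope tag lies just upstream of Cas9, and a single AAV2 inverted terminal repeat sits after the polyadenylation signal. The nickase mutation itself is not annotated in the feature table but is stated in the catalogue entry.

Because a nickase cuts only one DNA strand, this plasmid is meant to be used together with its partner pX335-EN475, which supplies a second guide, so that paired nicks produce a targeted break. Targeting the stop codon suggests C-terminal modification of endogenous CTCF, in keeping with the associated study on targeted CTCF degradation. The feature table derives from a partial sequencing result.
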