Features (pLannotate 1.2.2; 18 found; start..end, strand, type, name):
      1..241     +  promoter       U6 promoter: RNA polymerase III promoter for human U6 snRNA
    271..346     +  misc_RNA       gRNA scaffold: guide RNA scaffold for the Streptococcus pyogenes CRISPR/Cas9 system
    353..396     +  misc_RNA       gRNA scaffold (fragment): guide RNA scaffold for the Streptococcus pyogenes CRISPR/Cas9 system
    443..728     +  enhancer       CMV enhancer: human cytomegalovirus immediate early enhancer; contains an 18-bp deletion relative to the standard CMV enhancer
    730..1007    +  promoter       chicken β-actin promoter: No description available
   1008..1235    +  intron         hybrid intron: hybrid between chicken β-actin (CBA) and minute virus of mice (MMV) introns (Gray et al., 2011)
   1256..1283    +  CDS            3xHA (fragment): three tandem HA epitope tags
   1316..3031    +  CDS            Cas9(N): N-terminal portion of Streptococcus pyogenes Cas9 (Zetsche et al., 2015)
   2918..5416    +  CDS            Cas9(C): C-terminal portion of Streptococcus pyogenes Cas9 (Zetsche et al., 2015)
   5483..5594    +  polyA_signal   bGH poly(A) signal: bovine growth hormone polyadenylation signal
   5699..5839    +  repeat_region  AAV2 ITR: inverted terminal repeat of adeno-associated virus serotype 2 inverted
   5844..5895    -  misc_feature   bom (fragment): basis of mobility region from pBR322
   5914..6369    +  rep_origin     f1 ori (sequence partly withheld): f1 bacteriophage origin of replication; arrow indicates direction of (+) strand synthesis
   6370..6419    -  misc_feature   bom (fragment): basis of mobility region from pBR322
   6521..6556    -  CDS            rop (fragment): Rop protein, which maintains plasmids at low copy number; rop
   6651..6755    +  promoter       AmpR promoter: bla
   6756..7616    +  CDS            AmpR: β-lactamase; bla; confers resistance to ampicillin, carbenicillin, and related antibiotics
   7787..8375    +  rep_origin     ori: high-copy-number ColE1/pMB1/pBR322/pUC origin of replication
>Addgene plasmid #86232 | pX335-EN477 | addgene full sequence | sequence record 177242 | Addgene Partial NGS Result
GAGGGCCTATTTCCCATGATTCCTTCATATTTGCATATACGATACAAGGCTGTTAGAGAGATAATTGGAA
TTAATTTGACTGTAAACACAAAGATATTAGTACAAAATACGTGACGTAGAAAGTAATAATTTCTTGGGTA
GTTTGCAGTTTTAAAATTATGTTTTAAAATGGACTATCATATGCTTACCGTAACTTGAAAGTATTTCGAT
TTCTTGGCTTTATATATCTTGTGGAAAGGACGAAACACCGCTGGGGCCTTGCTCGGCACCGTTTTAGAGC
TAGAAATAGCAAGTTAAAATAAGGCTAGTCCGTTATCAACTTGAAAAAGTGGCACCGAGTCGGTGCTTTT
TTGTTTTAGAGCTAGAAATAGCAAGTTAAAATAAGGCTAGTCCGTTTTTAGCGCGTGCGCCAATTCTGCA
GACAAATGGCTCTAGAGGTACCCGTTACATAACTTACGGTAAATGGCCCGCCTGGCTGACCGCCCAACGA
CCCCCGCCCATTGACGTCAATAGTAACGCCAATAGGGACTTTCCATTGACGTCAATGGGTGGAGTATTTA
CGGTAAACTGCCCACTTGGCAGTACATCAAGTGTATCATATGCCAAGTACGCCCCCTATTGACGTCAATG
ACGGTAAATGGCCCGCCTGGCATTGTGCCCAGTACATGACCTTATGGGACTTTCCTACTTGGCAGTACAT
CTACGTATTAGTCATCGCTATTACCATGGTCGAGGTGAGCCCCACGTTCTGCTTCACTCTCCCCATCTCC
CCCCCCTCCCCACCCCCAATTTTGTATTTATTTATTTTTTAATTATTTTGTGCAGCGATGGGGGCGGGGG
GGGGGGGGGGGCGCGCGCCAGGCGGGGCGGGGCGGGGCGAGGGGCGGGGCGGGGCGAGGCGGAGAGGTGC
GGCGGCAGCCAATCAGAGCGGCGCGCTCCGAAAGTTTCCTTTTATGGCGAGGCGGCGGCGGCGGCGGCCC
TATAAAAAGCGAAGCGCGCGGCGGGCGGGAGTCGCTGCGCGCTGCCTTCGCCCCGTGCCCCGCTCCGCCG
CCGCCTCGCGCCGCCCGCCCCGGCTCTGACTGACCGCGTTACTCCCACAGGTGAGCGGGCGGGACGGCCC
TTCTCCTCCGGGCTGTAATTAGCTGAGCAAGAGGTAAGGGTTTAAGGGATGGTTGGTTGGTGGGGTATTA
ATGTTTAATTACCTGGAGCACCTGCCTGAAATCACTTTTTTTCAGGTTGGACCGGTGCCACCATGTACCC
ATACGATGTTCCAGATTACGCTTCGCCGAAGAAAAAGCGCAAGGTCGAAGCGTCCGACAAGAAGTACAGC
ATCGGCCTGGCCATCGGCACCAACTCTGTGGGCTGGGCCGTGATCACCGACGAGTACAAGGTGCCCAGCA
AGAAATTCAAGGTGCTGGGCAACACCGACCGGCACAGCATCAAGAAGAACCTGATCGGAGCCCTGCTGTT
CGACAGCGGCGAAACAGCCGAGGCCACCCGGCTGAAGAGAACCGCCAGAAGAAGATACACCAGACGGAAG
AACCGGATCTGCTATCTGCAAGAGATCTTCAGCAACGAGATGGCCAAGGTGGACGACAGCTTCTTCCACA
GACTGGAAGAGTCCTTCCTGGTGGAAGAGGATAAGAAGCACGAGCGGCACCCCATCTTCGGCAACATCGT
GGACGAGGTGGCCTACCACGAGAAGTACCCCACCATCTACCACCTGAGAAAGAAACTGGTGGACAGCACC
GACAAGGCCGACCTGCGGCTGATCTATCTGGCCCTGGCCCACATGATCAAGTTCCGGGGCCACTTCCTGA
TCGAGGGCGACCTGAACCCCGACAACAGCGACGTGGACAAGCTGTTCATCCAGCTGGTGCAGACCTACAA
CCAGCTGTTCGAGGAAAACCCCATCAACGCCAGCGGCGTGGACGCCAAGGCCATCCTGTCTGCCAGACTG
AGCAAGAGCAGACGGCTGGAAAATCTGATCGCCCAGCTGCCCGGCGAGAAGAAGAATGGCCTGTTCGGCA
ACCTGATTGCCCTGAGCCTGGGCCTGACCCCCAACTTCAAGAGCAACTTCGACCTGGCCGAGGATGCCAA
ACTGCAGCTGAGCAAGGACACCTACGACGACGACCTGGACAACCTGCTGGCCCAGATCGGCGACCAGTAC
GCCGACCTGTTTCTGGCCGCCAAGAACCTGTCCGACGCCATCCTGCTGAGCGACATCCTGAGAGTGAACA
CCGAGATCACCAAGGCCCCCCTGAGCGCCTCTATGATCAAGAGATACGACGAGCACCACCAGGACCTGAC
CCTGCTGAAAGCTCTCGTGCGGCAGCAGCTGCCTGAGAAGTACAAAGAGATTTTCTTCGACCAGAGCAAG
AACGGCTACGCCGGCTACATTGACGGCGGAGCCAGCCAGGAAGAGTTCTACAAGTTCATCAAGCCCATCC
TGGAAAAGATGGACGGCACCGAGGAACTGCTCGTGAAGCTGAACAGAGAGGACCTGCTGCGGAAGCAGCG
GACCTTCGACAACGGCAGCATCCCCCACCAGATCCACCTGGGAGAGCTGCACGCCATTCTGCGGCGGCAG
GAAGATTTTTACCCATTCCTGAAGGACAACCGGGAAAAGATCGAGAAGATCCTGACCTTCCGCATCCCCT
ACTACGTGGGCCCTCTGGCCAGGGGAAACAGCAGATTCGCCTGGATGACCAGAAAGAGCGAGGAAACCAT
CACCCCCTGGAACTTCGAGGAAGTGGTGGACAAGGGCGCTTCCGCCCAGAGCTTCATCGAGCGGATGACC
AACTTCGATAAGAACCTGCCCAACGAGAAGGTGCTGCCCAAGCACAGCCTGCTGTACGAGTACTTCACCG
TGTATAACGAGCTGACCAAAGTGAAATACGTGACCGAGGGAATGAGAAAGCCCGCCTTCCTGAGCGGCGA
GCAGAAAAAGGCCATCGTGGACCTGCTGTTCAAGACCAACCGGAAAGTGACCGTGAAGCAGCTGAAAGAG
GACTACTTCAAGAAAATCGAGTGCTTCGACTCCGTGGAAATCTCCGGCGTGGAAGATCGGTTCAACGCCT
CCCTGGGCACATACCACGATCTGCTGAAAATTATCAAGGACAAGGACTTCCTGGACAATGAGGAAAACGA
GGACATTCTGGAAGATATCGTGCTGACCCTGACACTGTTTGAGGACAGAGAGATGATCGAGGAACGGCTG
AAAACCTATGCCCACCTGTTCGACGACAAAGTGATGAAGCAGCTGAAGCGGCGGAGATACACCGGCTGGG
GCAGGCTGAGCCGGAAGCTGATCAACGGCATCCGGGACAAGCAGTCCGGCAAGACAATCCTGGATTTCCT
GAAGTCCGACGGCTTCGCCAACAGAAACTTCATGCAGCTGATCCACGACGACAGCCTGACCTTTAAAGAG
GACATCCAGAAAGCCCAGGTGTCCGGCCAGGGCGATAGCCTGCACGAGCACATTGCCAATCTGGCCGGCA
GCCCCGCCATTAAGAAGGGCATCCTGCAGACAGTGAAGGTGGTGGACGAGCTCGTGAAAGTGATGGGCCG
GCACAAGCCCGAGAACATCGTGATCGAAATGGCCAGAGAGAACCAGACCACCCAGAAGGGACAGAAGAAC
AGCCGCGAGAGAATGAAGCGGATCGAAGAGGGCATCAAAGAGCTGGGCAGCCAGATCCTGAAAGAACACC
CCGTGGAAAACACCCAGCTGCAGAACGAGAAGCTGTACCTGTACTACCTGCAGAATGGGCGGGATATGTA
CGTGGACCAGGAACTGGACATCAACCGGCTGTCCGACTACGATGTGGACCATATCGTGCCTCAGAGCTTT
CTGAAGGACGACTCCATCGACAACAAGGTGCTGACCAGAAGCGACAAGAACCGGGGCAAGAGCGACAACG
TGCCCTCCGAAGAGGTCGTGAAGAAGATGAAGAACTACTGGCGGCAGCTGCTGAACGCCAAGCTGATTAC
CCAGAGAAAGTTCGACAATCTGACCAAGGCCGAGAGAGGCGGCCTGAGCGAACTGGATAAGGCCGGCTTC
ATCAAGAGACAGCTGGTGGAAACCCGGCAGATCACAAAGCACGTGGCACAGATCCTGGACTCCCGGATGA
ACACTAAGTACGACGAGAATGACAAGCTGATCCGGGAAGTGAAAGTGATCACCCTGAAGTCCAAGCTGGT
GTCCGATTTCCGGAAGGATTTCCAGTTTTACAAAGTGCGCGAGATCAACAACTACCACCACGCCCACGAC
GCCTACCTGAACGCCGTCGTGGGAACCGCCCTGATCAAAAAGTACCCTAAGCTGGAAAGCGAGTTCGTGT
ACGGCGACTACAAGGTGTACGACGTGCGGAAGATGATCGCCAAGAGCGAGCAGGAAATCGGCAAGGCTAC
CGCCAAGTACTTCTTCTACAGCAACATCATGAACTTTTTCAAGACCGAGATTACCCTGGCCAACGGCGAG
ATCCGGAAGCGGCCTCTGATCGAGACAAACGGCGAAACCGGGGAGATCGTGTGGGATAAGGGCCGGGATT
TTGCCACCGTGCGGAAAGTGCTGAGCATGCCCCAAGTGAATATCGTGAAAAAGACCGAGGTGCAGACAGG
CGGCTTCAGCAAAGAGTCTATCCTGCCCAAGAGGAACAGCGATAAGCTGATCGCCAGAAAGAAGGACTGG
GACCCTAAGAAGTACGGCGGCTTCGACAGCCCCACCGTGGCCTATTCTGTGCTGGTGGTGGCCAAAGTGG
AAAAGGGCAAGTCCAAGAAACTGAAGAGTGTGAAAGAGCTGCTGGGGATCACCATCATGGAAAGAAGCAG
CTTCGAGAAGAATCCCATCGACTTTCTGGAAGCCAAGGGCTACAAAGAAGTGAAAAAGGACCTGATCATC
AAGCTGCCTAAGTACTCCCTGTTCGAGCTGGAAAACGGCCGGAAGAGAATGCTGGCCTCTGCCGGCGAAC
TGCAGAAGGGAAACGAACTGGCCCTGCCCTCCAAATATGTGAACTTCCTGTACCTGGCCAGCCACTATGA
GAAGCTGAAGGGCTCCCCCGAGGATAATGAGCAGAAACAGCTGTTTGTGGAACAGCACAAGCACTACCTG
GACGAGATCATCGAGCAGATCAGCGAGTTCTCCAAGAGAGTGATCCTGGCCGACGCTAATCTGGACAAAG
TGCTGTCCGCCTACAACAAGCACCGGGATAAGCCCATCAGAGAGCAGGCCGAGAATATCATCCACCTGTT
TACCCTGACCAATCTGGGAGCCCCTGCCGCCTTCAAGTACTTTGACACCACCATCGACCGGAAGAGGTAC
ACCAGCACCAAAGAGGTGCTGGACGCCACCCTGATCCACCAGAGCATCACCGGCCTGTACGAGACACGGA
TCGACCTGTCTCAGCTGGGAGGCGACAGCCCCAAGAAGAAGAGAAAGGTGGAGGCCAGCTAAGAATTCCT
AGAGCTCGCTGATCAGCCTCGACTGTGCCTTCTAGTTGCCAGCCATCTGTTGTTTGCCCCTCCCCCGTGC
CTTCCTTGACCCTGGAAGGTGCCACTCCCACTGTCCTTTCCTAATAAAATGAGGAAATTGCATCGCATTG
TCTGAGTAGGTGTCATTCTATTCTGGGGGGTGGGGTGGGGCAGGACAGCAAGGGGGAGGATTGGGAAGAG
AATAGCAGGCATGCTGGGGAGCGGCCGCAGGAACCCCTAGTGATGGAGTTGGCCACTCCCTCTCTGCGCG
CTCGCTCGCTCACTGAGGCCGGGCGACCAAAGGTCGCCCGACGCCCGGGCTTTGCCCGGGCGGCCTCAGT
GAGCGAGCGAGCGCGCAGCTGCCTGCAGGGGCGCCTGATGCGGTATTTTCTCCTTACGCATCTGTGCGGT
ATTTCACACCGCATA
[95 nt withheld, positions 5896-5990]
T
[46 nt withheld, positions 5992-6037]
C
[141 nt withheld, positions 6039-6179]
CCTTTGACGTTGGAGTCCACGTTCTTT
[37 nt withheld, positions 6207-6243]
ACTCTATCTCGGGCTATTCTTTTGATTTATAAGGGATTTTGCCGATTTCGGTCTATTGGTTAAAAAATGA
GCTGATTTAACAAAAATTTAACGCGAATTTTAACAAAATATTAACGTTTACAATTTTATGGTGCACTCTC
AGTACAATCTGCTCTGATGCCGCATAGTTAAGCCAGCCCCGACACCCGCCAACACCCGCTGACGCGCCCT
GACGGGCTTGTCTGCTCCCGGCATCCGCTTACAGACAAGCTGTGACCGTCTCCGGGAGCTGCATGTGTCA
GAGGTTTTCACCGTCATCACCGAAACGCGCGAGACGAAAGGGCCTCGTGATACGCCTATTTTTATAGGTT
AATGTCATGATAATAATGGTTTCTTAGACGTCAGGTGGCACTTTTCGGGGAAATGTGCGCGGAACCCCTA
TTTGTTTATTTTTCTAAATACATTCAAATATGTATCCGCTCATGAGACAATAACCCTGATAAATGCTTCA
ATAATATTGAAAAAGGAAGAGTATGAGTATTCAACATTTCCGTGTCGCCCTTATTCCCTTTTTTGCGGCA
TTTTGCCTTCCTGTTTTTGCTCACCCAGAAACGCTGGTGAAAGTAAAAGATGCTGAAGATCAGTTGGGTG
CACGAGTGGGTTACATCGAACTGGATCTCAACAGCGGTAAGATCCTTGAGAGTTTTCGCCCCGAAGAACG
TTTTCCAATGATGAGCACTTTTAAAGTTCTGCTATGTGGCGCGGTATTATCCCGTATTGACGCCGGGCAA
GAGCAACTCGGTCGCCGCATACACTATTCTCAGAATGACTTGGTTGAGTACTCACCAGTCACAGAAAAGC
ATCTTACGGATGGCATGACAGTAAGAGAATTATGCAGTGCTGCCATAACCATGAGTGATAACACTGCGGC
CAACTTACTTCTGACAACGATCGGAGGACCGAAGGAGCTAACCGCTTTTTTGCACAACATGGGGGATCAT
GTAACTCGCCTTGATCGTTGGGAACCGGAGCTGAATGAAGCCATACCAAACGACGAGCGTGACACCACGA
TGCCTGTAGCAATGGCAACAACGTTGCGCAAACTATTAACTGGCGAACTACTTACTCTAGCTTCCCGGCA
ACAATTAATAGACTGGATGGAGGCGGATAAAGTTGCAGGACCACTTCTGCGCTCGGCCCTTCCGGCTGGC
TGGTTTATTGCTGATAAATCTGGAGCCGGTGAGCGTGGAAGCCGCGGTATCATTGCAGCACTGGGGCCAG
ATGGTAAGCCCTCCCGTATCGTAGTTATCTACACGACGGGGAGTCAGGCAACTATGGATGAACGAAATAG
ACAGATCGCTGAGATAGGTGCCTCACTGATTAAGCATTGGTAACTGTCAGACCAAGTTTACTCATATATA
CTTTAGATTGATTTAAAACTTCATTTTTAATTTAAAAGGATCTAGGTGAAGATCCTTTTTGATAATCTCA
TGACCAAAATCCCTTAACGTGAGTTTTCGTTCCACTGAGCGTCAGACCCCGTAGAAAAGATCAAAGGATC
TTCTTGAGATCCTTTTTTTCTGCGCGTAATCTGCTGCTTGCAAACAAAAAAACCACCGCTACCAGCGGTG
GTTTGTTTGCCGGATCAAGAGCTACCAACTCTTTTTCCGAAGGTAACTGGCTTCAGCAGAGCGCAGATAC
CAAATACTGTTCTTCTAGTGTAGCCGTAGTTAGGCCACCACTTCAAGAACTCTGTAGCACCGCCTACATA
CCTCGCTCTGCTAATCCTGTTACCAGTGGCTGCTGCCAGTGGCGATAAGTCGTGTCTTACCGGGTTGGAC
TCAAGACGATAGTTACCGGATAAGGCGCAGCGGTCGGGCTGAACGGGGGGTTCGTGCACACAGCCCAGCT
TGGAGCGAACGACCTACACCGAACTGAGATACCTACAGCGTGAGCTATGAGAAAGCGCCACGCTTCCCGA
AGGGAGAAAGGCGGACAGGTATCCGGTAAGCGGCAGGGTCGGAACAGGAGAGCGCACGAGGGAGCTTCCA
GGGGGAAACGCCTGGTATCTTTATAGTCCTGTCGGGTTTCGCCACCTCTGACTTGAGCGTCGATTTTTGT
GATGCTCGTCAGGGGGGCGGAGCCTATGGAAAAACGCCAGCAACGCGGCCTTTTTACGGTTCCTGGCCTT
TTGCTGGCCTTTTGCTCACATGT
